>Addgene plasmid #245621 | pICSL50066 | addgene full sequence | sequence record 495363 | Addgene NGS Result
GGTCTCATTCGGGTGGTGGATCAGGTGGTGGTGGTTCTGGTGGCGGAGGATCTGCTCCTCCTACTGATGT
TTCTCTTGGTGATGAGCTGCACCTGGATGGTGAGGATGTTGCTATGGCTCATGCTGATGCTCTGGATGAC
TTCGACCTGGATATGCTCGGTGATGGTGATTCTCCTGGTCCTGGTTTCACTCCTCATGACTCTGCTCCAT
ACGGCGCTCTTGATATGGCTGATTTTGAGTTCGAGCAGATGTTCACCGACGCTCTGGGTATTGATGAGTA
CGGTGGTCCTAAGAAGAAGCGGAAGGTTGAGGACCCAAAGAAAAAGCGTAAGGTGTAGGCTTTGAGACCA
CGAAGTGGCTCTTCAGTGGACGAAAGGGCCTCGTGATACGCCTATTTTTATAGGTTAATGTCATGATAAT
AATGGTTTCTTAGACGTCAGGTGGCACTTTTCGGGGAAATGTGCGCGGAACCCCTATTTGTTTATTTTTC
TAAATACATTCAAATATGTATCCGCTCATGAGACAATAACCCTGATAAATGCTTCAATAATATTGAAAAA
GGAAGAGTATGCGCTCACGCAACTGGTCCAGAACCTTGACCGAACGCAGCGGTGGTAACGGCGCAGTGGC
GGTTTTCATGGCTTGTTATGACTGTTTTTTTTTGGGGTACAGTCTATGCCTCGGGCATCCAAGCAGCAAG
CGCGTTACGCCGTGGGTCGATGTTTGATGTTATGGAGCAGCAACGATGTTACGCAGCAGGGCAGTCGCCC
TAAAACAAAGTTAAACATCATGAGGGAAGCGGTGATCGCCGAAGTATCGACTCAACTATCAGAGGTAGTT
GGCGTCATCGAGCGCCATCTCGAACCGACGTTGCTGGCCGTACATTTGTACGGCTCCGCAGTGGATGGCG
GCCTGAAGCCACACAGCGATATTGATTTGCTGGTTACGGTGACCGTAAGGCTTGATGAAACAACGCGGCG
AGCTTTGATCAACGACCTTTTGGAAACTTCGGCTTCCCCTGGAGAGAGCGAGATTCTCCGCGCTGTAGAA
GTCACCATTGTTGTGCACGACGACATCATTCCGTGGCGTTATCCAGCTAAGCGCGAACTGCAATTTGGAG
AATGGCAGCGCAATGACATTCTTGCAGGTATCTTCGAGCCAGCCACGATCGACATTGATCTGGCTATCTT
GCTGACAAAAGCAAGAGAACATAGCGTTGCCTTGGTAGGTCCAGCGGCGGAGGAACTCTTTGATCCGGTT
CCTGAACAGGATCTATTTGAGGCGCTAAATGAAACCTTAACGCTATGGAACTCGCCGCCCGACTGGGCTG
GCGATGAGCGAAATGTAGTGCTTACGTTGTCCCGCATTTGGTACAGCGCAGTAACCGGCAAAATCGCGCC
GAAGGATGTCGCTGCCGACTGGGCAATGGAGCGCCTGCCGGCCCAGTATCAGCCCGTCATACTTGAAGCT
AGACAGGCTTATCTTGGACAAGAAGAAGATCGCTTGGCCTCGCGCGCAGATCAGTTGGAAGAATTTGTCC
ATTACGTAAAAGGCGAGATCACCAAGGTAGTCGGCAAATAACTGTCAGACCAAGTTTACTCATATATACT
TTAGATTGATTTAAAACTTCATTTTTAATTTAAAAGGATCTAGGTGAAGATCCTTTTTGATAATCTCATG
ACCAAAATCCCTTAACGTGAGTTTTCGTTCCACTGAGCGTCAGACCCCGTAGAAAAGATCAAAGGATCTT
CTTGAGATCCTTTTTTTCTGCGCGTAATCTGCTGCTTGCAAACAAAAAAACCACCGCTACCAGCGGTGGT
TTGTTTGCCGGATCAAGAGCTACCAACTCTTTTTCCGAAGGTAACTGGCTTCAGCAGAGCGCAGATACCA
AATACTGTTCTTCTAGTGTAGCCGTAGTTAGGCCACCACTTCAAGAACTCTGTAGCACCGCCTACATACC
TCGCTCTGCTAATCCTGTTACCAGTGGCTGCTGCCAGTGGCGATAAGTCGTGTCTTACCGGGTTGGACTC
AAGACGATAGTTACCGGATAAGGCGCAGCGGTCGGGCTGAACGGGGGGTTCGTGCACACAGCCCAGCTTG
GAGCGAACGACCTACACCGAACTGAGATACCTACAGCGTGAGCTATGAGAAAGCGCCACGCTTCCCGAAG
GGAGAAAGGCGGACAGGTATCCGGTAAGCGGCAGGGTCGGAACAGGAGAGCGCACGAGGGAGCTTCCAGG
GGGAAACGCCTGGTATCTTTATAGTCCTGTCGGGTTTCGCCACCTCTGACTTGAGCGTCGATTTTTGTGA
TGCTCGTCAGGGGGGCGGAGCCTATGGAAAAACGCCAGCAACGCGGCCTTTTTACGGTTCCTGGCCTTTT
GCTGGCCTTTTGCTCACATGTTCTTTCCTGCGTTATCCCCTGATTCTGTGGATAACCGTATTACCGCCTT
TGAGTGAGCTGATACCGCTCGCCGCAGCCGAACGACCGAGCGCAGCGAGTCAGTGAGCGAGGAAGCGGAA
GAGCGCCCAATACGCAAACCGCCTCTCCCCGCGCGTTGGCCGATTCATTAATCACTCTGT
Features (pLannotate 1.2.2; 7 found; start..end, strand, type, name):
     54..287     +  CDS            VP16_HHV11 (fragment): Experimental evidence at protein level: Swiss-Prot protein existence level 1. May play a role in the aggregation of tegument proteins around nucleocapsids during virus morphogenesis. From Human herpesvirus 1 (strain 17) (HHV-1) (Human herpes simplex virus 1).
    464..568     +  promoter       AmpR promoter: bla
    559..639     -  CDS            int (fragment): INT2_ECOLX - Protein inferred from homology: Swiss-Prot protein existence level 3. Putative integrase believed to be involved in the insertion of antibiotic resistance genes into plasmids and transposons. From Escherichia coli.
    727..783     +  CDS            GmR (fragment): gentamycin acetyltransferase; aacC1; confers resistance to gentamycin
    790..1578    +  CDS            aadA: S3AD_ECOLX - Experimental evidence at protein level: Swiss-Prot protein existence level 1. Mediates bacterial resistance to the antibiotics streptomycin and spectinomycin. From Escherichia coli.
   1752..2340    +  rep_origin     ori: high-copy-number ColE1/pMB1/pBR322/pUC origin of replication
   2523..2572    +  CDS            lacI (fragment): lac repressor; lacI; The lac repressor binds to the lac operator to inhibit transcription in E. coli. This inhibition can be relieved by adding lactose or isopropyl-β-D-thiogalactopyranoside (IPTG).
