[The description below was written by a language model from this plasmid's Addgene catalogue record and pLannotate feature annotations shown in this document.]
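Description:
pICSL50066 is a Level 0 Golden Gate (MoClo syntax) part plasmid built on the small pICSL01003 synthetic-biology backbone and maintained in E. coli. It carries a high-copy ColE1/pUC-type origin of replication and is selected with spectinomycin through an aadA aminoglycoside adenylyltransferase gene, which the annotation places downstream of a bla-type (AmpR) promoter. The short integrase, gentamicin acetyltransferase and lacI fragments flagged by the automated annotation appear to be non-functional remnants flanking the resistance cassette and backbone rather than working parts. The plasmid contains no eukaryotic promoter, terminator or selectable marker of its own, as expected for a basic-parts vector.

The payload is a 331 bp synthetic C-terminal tag module encoding a flexible 3x(Gly4Ser) linker, a VP16 segment from herpes simplex virus 1, and two nuclear localisation signals. The feature table confirms the VP16 fragment at the start of the sequenced record; the linker and NLS elements are too short to be picked up and are known only from the insert name. Internal BsaI and BpiI sites were removed by point mutation so the part is compatible with Type IIS assembly. It is defined by the overhangs TTCG and GCTT, the position reserved for C-terminal tags in the MoClo scheme.

In use, the module is combined with promoter, coding-sequence and terminator parts in a one-pot Golden Gate reaction to build a Level 1 transcription unit in which a protein of interest is fused at its C-terminus to VP16 and directed to the nucleus. VP16 is widely used as a transcriptional activation domain, so such fusions typically serve to make synthetic activators, though the record does not name a specific application or host organism.
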