Addgene plasmid #245621: pICSL50066
Purpose: Level 0 Golden Gate part C-Terminal Tag with overhangs TTCG - GCTT
Depositing lab: Mark Youles. Depositing organization: Sainsbury Laboratory, Norwich.
Backbone
  Vector backbone: pICSL01003
  Backbone size w/o insert (bp): 2244
  Vector type: Synthetic Biology
Growth in bacteria
  Bacterial resistance: Spectinomycin, 50 μg/mL
  Growth temperature: 37°C
  Growth strain: DH5alpha
  Copy number: High Copy
Gene/Insert
  Gene/Insert name: C-Terminal tag 3xGly4Ser-VP16-2xNLS
  Species: Synthetic
  Insert size (bp): 331
  Mutation: BsaI/BpiI sites removed by point-mutation
  Cloning method: Restriction Enzyme; 5′ cloning site BsaI (destroyed during cloning); 3′ cloning site BsaI (destroyed during cloning)
  Sequencing primers: 5′ TCACATGTTCTTTCCTGCG; 3′ GTCTCATGAGCGGATACATATTTGAATG
Terms and licenses: Academic/Nonprofit Terms; Industry Terms: Not Available to Industry
Depositor comments: Level 0 C-Terminal tag module used for GoldenGate assemblies using the MoClo overhang syntax
How to cite: pICSL50066 was a gift from Mark Youles (Addgene plasmid # 245621 ; http://n2t.net/addgene:245621 ; RRID:Addgene_245621)
